Addgene plasmid #183963: pSLQ10875
Purpose: CBA-hyperdCas12a-HA-KRAB-mCherry
Depositing lab: Stanley Qi. Publication: Multiplexed genome regulation in vivo with hyper-efficient Cas12a. Guo LY, Bian J, Davis AE, Liu P, Kempton HR, Zhang X, Chemparathy A, Gu B, Lin X, Rane DA, Xu X, Jamiolkowski RM, Hu Y, Wang S, Qi LS. Nat Cell Biol. 2022 Apr;24(4):590-600. doi: 10.1038/s41556-022-00870-7. Epub 2022 Apr 12. PubMed 35414015.
Backbone
  Vector backbone: PB
  Vector type: Mammalian Expression, CRISPR
  Selectable markers: mCherry fluorescence
Growth in bacteria
  Bacterial resistance: Ampicillin, 100 μg/mL
  Growth temperature: 37°C
  Growth strain: NEB Stable
  Copy number: High Copy
Gene/Insert
  Gene/Insert name: HyperdCas12a (alt names: LbdCas12a(D156R, E292R, D235R, D350R); LbdCfp1(D156R, E292R, D235R, D350R))
  Species: Synthetic
  Mutation: D832A, D156R, E292R, D235R, D350R
  Promoter: CBA
  Tag / fusion protein: KRAB (C terminal on insert); HA (C terminal on insert); mCherry (C terminal on insert)
  Cloning method: Gibson Cloning
  Sequencing primers: 5′ caacgtgctggttgttgtgct; 3′ ctgatcagcgagctctagcatttaggtgacac
Terms and licenses: Academic/Nonprofit Terms; Industry Terms: Not Available to Industry
How to cite: pSLQ10875 was a gift from Stanley Qi (Addgene plasmid # 183963 ; http://n2t.net/addgene:183963 ; RRID:Addgene_183963)
