[The description below was written by a language model from this plasmid's Addgene catalogue record and pLannotate feature annotations shown in this document.]
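Description:
pSLQ10875 is a mammalian expression and CRISPR plasmid for delivering a Cas12a-based transcriptional repressor. The backbone is recorded as "PB", which may denote a piggyBac transposon vector, but no transposon terminal repeats appear in the feature table, so this cannot be confirmed from the record. That table comes from a 9,932 nt sequence labelled a partial NGS result. In bacteria the plasmid replicates from a high-copy ColE1/pUC-type origin and is selected with ampicillin through the β-lactamase gene. An f1 origin, lacZα and lac promoter/operator remnants, and T7, T3 and SP6 phage promoters are carried over from the cloning backbone. No mammalian drug-resistance marker is listed; mCherry fluorescence is the stated means of identifying expressing cells.

The payload is hyperdCas12a, a synthetic variant of Lachnospiraceae bacterium Cas12a (LbCpf1). It carries D832A, the nuclease-inactivating change, plus D156R, D235R, E292R and D350R, the substitutions that define the "hyper-efficient" form. Expression is driven by the CBA promoter. The annotation picks up only its chicken β-actin/rabbit β-globin chimeric intron, directly upstream of the coding sequence, and transcripts end at a bGH polyadenylation signal. At the C-terminus the protein is followed by an HA epitope tag (catalogued but not annotated), the KRAB repression domain from human ZNF10, and mCherry. When guided by a Cas12a crRNA, the dead nuclease binds DNA without cutting, and KRAB silences the targeted gene. No crRNA cassette is annotated, so guides are presumably supplied from another construct. The associated work concerns multiplexed genome regulation in vivo, consistent with use as a CRISPR interference effector.
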