Features (pLannotate 1.2.2; 18 found; start..end, strand, type, name):
     94..682     -  rep_origin     ori: high-copy-number ColE1/pMB1/pBR322/pUC origin of replication
    853..1713    -  CDS            AmpR: β-lactamase; bla; confers resistance to ampicillin, carbenicillin, and related antibiotics
   1714..1818    -  promoter       AmpR promoter: bla
   1871..2299    -  rep_origin     f1 ori (sequence partly withheld): f1 bacteriophage origin of replication; arrow indicates direction of (+) strand synthesis
   2304..2459    -  CDS            lacZα (fragment): LacZα fragment of β-galactosidase; lacZ fragment
   2467..2485    +  promoter       T7 promoter: promoter for bacteriophage T7 RNA polymerase
   3135..4151    +  intron         chimeric intron: chimera between introns from chicken β-actin and rabbit β-globin
   4212..7895    +  CDS            LbCpf1: CRISPR-associated protein from Lachnospiraceae bacterium ND2006 (Zetsche et al., 2015)
   8058..8243    +  CDS            KRAB: Krüppel-associated box (KRAB) transcriptional repression domain from the human zinc finger protein ZNF10 (Margolin et al., 1994)
   8259..8966    +  CDS            mCherry: mCherry is a basic (constitutively fluorescent) red fluorescent protein published in 2004, derived from Discosoma sp.. It is reported to be a very rapidly-maturing monomer with low acid sensitivity.
   8988..9006    -  promoter       SP6 promoter: promoter for bacteriophage SP6 RNA polymerase
   9032..9256    +  polyA_signal   bGH poly(A) signal: bovine growth hormone polyadenylation signal
   9585..9603    -  promoter       T3 promoter: promoter for bacteriophage T3 RNA polymerase
   9648..9664    -  protein_bind   lac operator: The lac repressor binds to the lac operator to inhibit transcription in E. coli. This inhibition can be relieved by adding lactose or isopropyl-β-D-thiogalactopyranoside (IPTG). lac repressor encoded by lacI
   9672..9702    -  promoter       lac promoter: promoter for the E. coli lac operon
   9717..9738    -  protein_bind   CAP binding site: CAP binding activates transcription in the presence of cAMP. E. coli catabolite activator protein
   9751..9843    -  CDS            lacI (fragment): lac repressor; lacI; The lac repressor binds to the lac operator to inhibit transcription in E. coli. This inhibition can be relieved by adding lactose or isopropyl-β-D-thiogalactopyranoside (IPTG).
   9845..9932    -  rep_origin     RSF ori (fragment): Plasmids containing the RSF 1030 origin of replication can be propagated in E. coli cells that contain additional plasmids with compatible origins.
>Addgene plasmid #183963 | pSLQ10875 | addgene full sequence | sequence record 363118 | Addgene Partial NGS Result
ATCCACAGAATCAGGGGATAACGCAGGAAAGAACATGTGAGCAAAAGGCCAGCAAAAGGCCAGGAACCGT
AAAAAGGCCGCGTTGCTGGCGTTTTTCCATAGGCTCCGCCCCCCTGACGAGCATCACAAAAATCGACGCT
CAAGTCAGAGGTGGCGAAACCCGACAGGACTATAAAGATACCAGGCGTTTCCCCCTGGAAGCTCCCTCGT
GCGCTCTCCTGTTCCGACCCTGCCGCTTACCGGATACCTGTCCGCCTTTCTCCCTTCGGGAAGCGTGGCG
CTTTCTCATAGCTCACGCTGTAGGTATCTCAGTTCGGTGTAGGTCGTTCGCTCCAAGCTGGGCTGTGTGC
ACGAACCCCCCGTTCAGCCCGACCGCTGCGCCTTATCCGGTAACTATCGTCTTGAGTCCAACCCGGTAAG
ACACGACTTATCGCCACTGGCAGCAGCCACTGGTAACAGGATTAGCAGAGCGAGGTATGTAGGCGGTGCT
ACAGAGTTCTTGAAGTGGTGGCCTAACTACGGCTACACTAGAAGAACAGTATTTGGTATCTGCGCTCTGC
TGAAGCCAGTTACCTTCGGAAAAAGAGTTGGTAGCTCTTGATCCGGCAAACAAACCACCGCTGGTAGCGG
TGGTTTTTTTGTTTGCAAGCAGCAGATTACGCGCAGAAAAAAAGGATCTCAAGAAGATCCTTTGATCTTT
TCTACGGGGTCTGACGCTCAGTGGAACGAAAACTCACGTTAAGGGATTTTGGTCATGAGATTATCAAAAA
GGATCTTCACCTAGATCCTTTTAAATTAAAAATGAAGTTTTAAATCAATCTAAAGTATATATGAGTAAAC
TTGGTCTGACAGTTACCAATGCTTAATCAGTGAGGCACCTATCTCAGCGATCTGTCTATTTCGTTCATCC
ATAGTTGCCTGACTCCCCGTCGTGTAGATAACTACGATACGGGAGGGCTTACCATCTGGCCCCAGTGCTG
CAATGATACCGCGAGACCCACGCTCACCGGCTCCAGATTTATCAGCAATAAACCAGCCAGCCGGAAGGGC
CGAGCGCAGAAGTGGTCCTGCAACTTTATCCGCCTCCATCCAGTCTATTAATTGTTGCCGGGAAGCTAGA
GTAAGTAGTTCGCCAGTTAATAGTTTGCGCAACGTTGTTGCCATTGCTACAGGCATCGTGGTGTCACGCT
CGTCGTTTGGTATGGCTTCATTCAGCTCCGGTTCCCAACGATCAAGGCGAGTTACATGATCCCCCATGTT
GTGCAAAAAAGCGGTTAGCTCCTTCGGTCCTCCGATCGTTGTCAGAAGTAAGTTGGCCGCAGTGTTATCA
CTCATGGTTATGGCAGCACTGCATAATTCTCTTACTGTCATGCCATCCGTAAGATGCTTTTCTGTGACTG
GTGAGTACTCAACCAAGTCATTCTGAGAATAGTGTATGCGGCGACCGAGTTGCTCTTGCCCGGCGTCAAT
ACGGGATAATACCGCGCCACATAGCAGAACTTTAAAAGTGCTCATCATTGGAAAACGTTCTTCGGGGCGA
AAACTCTCAAGGATCTTACCGCTGTTGAGATCCAGTTCGATGTAACCCACTCGTGCACCCAACTGATCTT
CAGCATCTTTTACTTTCACCAGCGTTTCTGGGTGAGCAAAAACAGGAAGGCAAAATGCCGCAAAAAAGGG
AATAAGGGCGACACGGAAATGTTGAATACTCATACTCTTCCTTTTTCAATATTATTGAAGCATTTATCAG
GGTTATTGTCTCATGAGCGGATACATATTTGAATGTATTTAGAAAAATAAACAAATAGGGGTTCCGCGCA
CATTTCCCCGAAAAGTGCCACCTAAATTGTAAGCGTTAATATTTTGTTAAAATTCGCGTTAAATTTTTGT
TAAATCAGCTCATTTTTTAACCAATAGGCCGAAATCGGCAAAATCCCTTATAAATCAAAAGAATAGACCG
AGATAGGGT
[37 nt withheld, positions 1970-2006]
AAAGAACGTGGACTCCAACGTCAAAGG
[49 nt withheld, positions 2034-2082]
T
[91 nt withheld, positions 2084-2174]
G
[124 nt withheld, positions 2176-2299]
CCCATTCGCCATTCAGGCTGCGCAACTGTTGGGAAGGGCGATCGGTGCGGGCCTCTTCGCTATTACGCCA
GCTGGCGAAAGGGGGATGTGCTGCAAGGCGATTAAGTTGGGTAACGCCAGGGTTTTCCCAGTCACGACGT
TGTAAAACGACGGCCAGTGAGCGCGCGTAATACGACTCACTATAGGGCGAATTGGGGCGCGCCATTCTAG
ATTAACCCTAGAAAGATAGTCTGCGTAAAATTGACGCATGCATTCTTGAAATATTGCTCTCTCTTTCTAA
ATAGCGCGAATCCGTCGCTGTGCATTTAGGACATCTCAGTCGCCGCTTGGAGCTCCCGTGAGGCGTGCTT
GTCAATGCGGTAAGTGTCACTGATTTTGAACTATAACGACCGCGTGAGTCAAAATGACGCATGATTATCT
TTTACGTGACTTTTAAGATTTAACTCATACGATAATTATATTGTTATTTCATGTTCTACTTACGTGATAA
CTTATTATATATATATTTTCTTGTTATAGATATCAACTAGAATGCTAGCATGGGCCCAGATCTCCATGGT
CGAGGTGAGCCCCACGTTCTGCTTCACTCTCCCCATCTCCCCCCCCTCCCCACCCCCAATTTTGTATTTA
TTTATTTTTTAATTATTTTGTGCAGCGATGGGGGCGGGGGGGGGGGGGGCGCGCGCCRGGSGGGGSGGGG
SGGGGSGRGGGGSGGGGSGGGGSGRGGSGGRGRGGKGSGGCGGCAGCCAATCAGAGCGGCGCGCTCCGAA
AGTTTCCTTTTATGGCGAGGCGGCGGCGGCGGCGGCCCTATAAAAAGCGAAGCGCGCGGCGGGCGGGAGT
CGCTGCGCGCTGCCTTCGCCCCGTGCCCCGCTCCGCCGCCGCCTCGCGCCGCCCGCCCCGGCTCTGACTG
ACCGCGTTACTCCCACAGGTGAGCGGGCGGGACGGCCCTTCTCCTCCGGGCTGTAATTAGCGCTTGGTTT
AATGACGGCTTGTTTCTTTTCTGTGGCTGCGTGAAAGCCTTGAGGGGCTCCGGGAGGGCCCTTTGTGCGG
GGGGAGCGGCTCGGGGGGTGCGTGCGTGTGTGTGTGCGTGGGGAGCGCCGCGTGCGGCTCCGCGCTGCCC
GGCGGCTGTGAGCGCTGCGGGCGCGGCGCGGGGCTTTGTGCGCTCCGCAGTGTGCGCGAGGGGAGCGCGG
CCGGGGGCGGTGCCCCGCGGTGCGGGGGGGGCTGCGAGGGGAACAAAGGCTGCGTGCGGGGTGTGTGCGT
GGGGGGGTGAGCAGGGGGTGTGGGCGCGTCGGTCGGGCTGCAACCCCCCCTGCACCCCCCTCCCCGAGTT
GCTGAGCACGGCCCGGCTTCGGGTGCGGGGCTCCGTACGGGGCGTGGCGCGGGGCTCGCCGTGCCGGGCG
GGGGGKGGCGGCAGGKGGGGGTGCCGGGCGGGGCGGGGCCGCCYCGGGCCGGGGRGGGCTCGGGGGRGGG
GCGCGGCGGCCCCCGGAGCGCCGGCGGCTGTCGAGGCGCGGCGAGCCGCAGCCATTGCCTTTTATGGTAA
TCGTGCGAGAGGGCGCAGGGACTTCCTTTGTCCCAAATCTGTGCGGAGCCGAAATCTGGGAGGCGCCGCC
GCACCCCCTCTAGCGGGCGCGGGGCGAAGCGGTGCGGCGCCGGCAGGAAGGAAATGGGCGGGGAGGGCCT
TCGTGCGTCGCCGCGCCGCCGTCCCCTTCTCCCTCTCCAGCCTCGGGGCTGTCCGCGGGGGGACGGCTGC
CTTCGGGGGGGACGGGGCAGGGCGGGGTTCGGCTTCTGGCGTGTGACCGGCGGCTCTAGAGCCTCTGCTA
ACCATGTTCATACCTTCTTCTTTTTCCTACAGCTCCTGGGCAACGTGCTGGTTATTGTGCTGTCTCATCA
TTTTGGCAAAGAATTCGGTACCATGAGCAAGCTGGAGAAGTTTACAAACTGCTACTCCCTGTCTAAGACC
CTGAGGTTCAAGGCCATCCCTGTGGGCAAGACCCAGGAGAACATCGACAATAAGCGGCTGCTGGTGGAGG
ACGAGAAGAGAGCCGAGGATTATAAGGGCGTGAAGAAGCTGCTGGATCGCTACTATCTGTCTTTTATCAA
CGACGTGCTGCACAGCATCAAGCTGAAGAATCTGAACAATTACATCAGCCTGTTCCGGAAGAAAACCAGA
ACCGAGAAGGAGAATAAGGAGCTGGAGAACCTGGAGATCAATCTGCGGAAGGAGATCGCCAAGGCCTTCA
AGGGCAACGAGGGCTACAAGTCCCTGTTTAAGAAGGATATCATCGAGACAATCCTGCCAGAGTTCCTGGA
CGATAAGGACGAGATCGCCCTGGTGAACAGCTTCAATGGCTTTACCACAGCCTTCACCGGCTTCTTTCGT
AACAGAGAGAATATGTTTTCCGAGGAGGCCAAGAGCACATCCATCGCCTTCAGGTGTATCAACGAGAATC
TGACCCGCTACATCTCTAATATGGACATCTTCGAGAAGGTGGACGCCATCTTTGATAAGCACGAGGTGCA
GGAGATCAAGGAGAAGATCCTGAACAGCGACTATGATGTGGAGGATTTCTTTGAGGGCGAGTTCTTTAAC
TTTGTGCTGACACAGGAGGGCATCCGCGTGTATAACGCCATCATCGGCGGCTTCGTGACCGAGAGCGGCG
AGAAGATCAAGGGCCTGAACGAGTACATCAACCTGTATAATCAGAAAACCAAGCAGAAGCTGCCTAAGTT
TAAGCCACTGTATAAGCAGGTGCTGAGCGATCGGGAGTCTCTGAGCTTCTACGGCAGGGGCTATACATCC
GATGAGGAGGTGCTGGAGGTGTTTAGAAACACCCTGAACAAGAACAGCGAGATCTTCAGCTCCATCAAGA
AGCTGGAGAAGCTGTTCAAGAATTTTGACGAGTACTCTAGCGCCGGCATCTTTGTGAAGAACGGCCCCGC
CATCAGCACAATCTCCAAGCGTATCTTCGGCGAGTGGAACGTGATCCGGGACAAGTGGAATGCCGAGTAT
GACGATATCCACCTGAAGAAGAAGGCCGTGGTGACCGAGAAGTACGAGGACGATCGGAGAAAGTCCTTCA
AGAAGATCGGCTCCTTTTCTCTGGAGCAGCTGCAGGAGTACGCCGACGCCGATCTGTCTGTGGTGGAGAA
GCTGAAGGAGATCATCATCCAGAAGGTGGATGAGATCTACAAGGTGTATGGCTCCTCTGAGAAGCTGTTC
GACGCCGATTTTGTGCTGGAGAAGAGCCTGAAGAAGAACGACGCCGTGGTGGCCATCATGAAGGACCTGC
TGGATTCTGTGAAGAGCTTCGAGAATTACATCAAGGCCTTCTTTGGCGAGGGCAAGGAGACAAACAGGGA
CGAGTCCTTCTATGGCGATTTTGTGCTGGCCTACGACATCCTGCTGAAGGTGGACCACATCTACGATGCC
ATCCGCAATTATGTGACCCAGAAGCCCTACTCTAAGGATAAGTTCAAGCTGTATTTTCAGAACCCTCAGT
TCATGGGCGGCTGGGACAAGGATAAGGAGACAGACTATCGGGCCACCATCCTGAGATACGGCTCCAAGTA
CTATCTGGCCATCATGGATAAGAAGTACGCCAAGTGCCTGCAGAAGATCGACAAGGACGATGTGAACGGC
AATTACGAGAAGATCAACTATAAGCTGCTGCCCGGCCCTAATAAGATGCTGCCAAAGGTGTTCTTTTCTA
AGAAGTGGATGGCCTACTATAACCCCAGCGAGGACATCCAGAAGATCTACAAGAATGGCACATTCAAGAA
GGGCGATATGTTTAACCTGAATGACTGTCACAAGCTGATCGACTTCTTTAAGGATAGCATCTCCCGGTAT
CCAAAGTGGTCCAATGCCTACGATTTCAACTTTTCTGAGACAGAGAAGTATAAGGACATCGCCGGCTTTT
ACAGAGAGGTGGAGGAGCAGGGCTATAAGGTGAGCTTCGAGTCTGCCAGCAAGAAGGAGGTGGATAAGCT
GGTGGAGGAGGGCAAGCTGTATATGTTCCAGATCTATAACAAGGACTTTTCCGATAAGTCTCACGGCACA
CCCAATCTGCACACCATGTACTTCAAGCTGCTGTTTGACGAGAACAATCACGGACAGATCAGGCTGAGCG
GAGGAGCAGAGCTGTTCATGAGGCGCGCCTCCCTGAAGAAGGAGGAGCTGGTGGTGCACCCAGCCAACTC
CCCTATCGCCAACAAGAATCCAGATAATCCCAAGAAAACCACAACCCTGTCCTACGACGTGTATAAGGAT
AAGAGGTTTTCTGAGGACCAGTACGAGCTGCACATCCCAATCGCCATCAATAAGTGCCCCAAGAACATCT
TCAAGATCAATACAGAGGTGCGCGTGCTGCTGAAGCACGACGATAACCCCTATGTGATCGGCATCGCCAG
GGGCGAGCGCAATCTGCTGTATATCGTGGTGGTGGACGGCAAGGGCAACATCGTGGAGCAGTATTCCCTG
AACGAGATCATCAACAACTTCAACGGCATCAGGATCAAGACAGATTACCACTCTCTGCTGGACAAGAAGG
AGAAGGAGAGGTTCGAGGCCCGCCAGAACTGGACCTCCATCGAGAATATCAAGGAGCTGAAGGCCGGCTA
TATCTCTCAGGTGGTGCACAAGATCTGCGAGCTGGTGGAGAAGTACGATGCCGTGATCGCCCTGGAGGAC
CTGAACTCTGGCTTTAAGAATAGCCGCGTGAAGGTGGAGAAGCAGGTGTATCAGAAGTTCGAGAAGATGC
TGATCGATAAGCTGAACTACATGGTGGACAAGAAGTCTAATCCTTGTGCAACAGGCGGCGCCCTGAAGGG
CTATCAGATCACCAATAAGTTCGAGAGCTTTAAGTCCATGTCTACCCAGAACGGCTTCATCTTTTACATC
CCTGCCTGGCTGACATCCAAGATCGATCCATCTACCGGCTTTGTGAACCTGCTGAAAACCAAGTATACCA
GCATCGCCGATTCCAAGAAGTTCATCAGCTCCTTTGACAGGATCATGTACGTGCCCGAGGAGGATCTGTT
CGAGTTTGCCCTGGACTATAAGAACTTCTCTCGCACAGACGCCGATTACATCAAGAAGTGGAAGCTGTAC
TCCTACGGCAACCGGATCAGAATCTTCCGGAATCCTAAGAAGAACAACGTGTTCGACTGGGAGGAGGTGT
GCCTGACCAGCGCCTATAAGGAGCTGTTCAACAAGTACGGCATCAATTATCAGCAGGGCGATATCAGAGC
CCTGCTGTGCGAGCAGTCCGACAAGGCCTTCTACTCTAGCTTTATGGCCCTGATGAGCCTGATGCTGCAG
ATGCGGAACAGCATCACAGGCCGCACCGACGTGGATTTTCTGATCAGCCCTGTGAAGAACTCCGACGGCA
TCTTCTACGATAGCCGGAACTATGAGGCCCAGGAGAATGCCATCCTGCCAAAGAACGCCGACGCCAATGG
CGCCTATAACATCGCCAGAAAGGTGCTGTGGGCCATCGGCCAGTTCAAGAAGGCCGAGGACGAGAAGCTG
GATAAGGTGAAGATCGCCATCTCTAACAAGGAGTGGCTGGAGTACGCCCAGACCAGCGTGAAGCACGGAT
CCTATCCCTATGACGTGCCCGATTATGCCAGCCTGGGCAGCGGCTCCCCCAAGAAAAAACGCAAGGTGGA
AGATCCTAAGAAAAAGCGGAAAGTGGACGGCATTGGTAGTGGGAGCAACGGCAGCAGCCTCGATGCTAAG
TCACTAACTGCCTGGTCCCGGACACTGGTGACCTTCAAGGATGTATTTGTGGACTTCACCAGGGAGGAGT
GGAAGCTGCTGGACACTGCTCAGCAGATCGTGTACAGAAATGTGATGCTGGAGAACTATAAGAACCTGGT
TTCCTTGGGTTATCAGCTTACTAAGCCAGATGTGATCCTCCGGTTGGAGAAGGGAGAAGAGCCCGGCAGC
AGCGGATCCATGGTGAGCAAGGGCGAGGAGGATAACATGGCCATCATCAAGGAGTTCATGCGCTTCAAGG
TGCACATGGAGGGCTCCGTGAACGGCCACGAGTTCGAGATCGAGGGCGAGGGCGAGGGCCGCCCCTACGA
GGGCACCCAGACCGCCAAGCTGAAGGTGACCAAGGGTGGCCCCCTGCCCTTCGCCTGGGACATCCTGTCC
CCTCAGTTCATGTACGGCTCCAAGGCCTACGTGAAGCACCCCGCCGACATCCCCGACTACTTGAAGCTGT
CCTTCCCCGAGGGCTTCAAGTGGGAGCGCGTGATGAACTTCGAGGACGGCGGCGTGGTGACCGTGACCCA
GGACTCCTCCCTGCAGGACGGCGAGTTCATCTACAAGGTGAAGCTGCGCGGCACCAACTTCCCCTCCGAC
GGCCCCGTAATGCAGAAGAAGACCATGGGCTGGGAGGCCTCCTCCGAGCGGATGTACCCCGAGGACGGCG
CCCTGAAGGGCGAGATCAAGCAGAGGCTGAAGCTGAAGGACGGCGGCCACTACGACGCTGAGGTCAAGAC
CACCTACAAGGCCAAGAAGCCCGTGCAGCTGCCCGGCGCCTACAACGTCAACATCAAGTTGGACATCACC
TCCCACAACGAGGACTACACCATCGTGGAACAGTACGAACGCGCCGAGGGCCGCCACTCCACCGGCGGCA
TGGACGAGCTGTACAAGTAACTCGAGAGAGGGCCCTATTCTATAGTGTCACCTAAATGCTAGAGCTCGCT
GATCAGCCTCGACTGTGCCTTCTAGTTGCCAGCCATCTGTTGTTTGCCCCTCCCCCGTGCCTTCCTTGAC
CCTGGAAGGTGCCACTCCCACTGTCCTTTCCTAATAAAATGAGGAAATTGCATCGCATTGTCTGAGTAGG
TGTCATTCTATTCTGGGGGGTGGGGTGGGGCAGGACAGCAAGGGGGAGGATTGGGAAGACAATAGCAGGC
ATGCTGGGGATGCGGTGGGCTCTATGGCTTCTGAGGTCGAGGCGGCCGCTGATCACAATTGTCTAGTTAA
AAGTTTTGTTACTTTATAGAAGAAATTTTGAGTTTTTGTTTTTTTTTAATAAATAAATAAACATAAATAA
ATTGTTTGTTGAATTTATTATTAGTATGTAAGTGTAAATATAATAAAACTTAATATCTATTCAAATTAAT
AAATAAACCTCGATATACAGACCGATAAAACACATGCGTCAATTTTACGCATGATTATCTTTAACGTACG
TCACAATATGATTATCTTTCTAGGGTTAATCTAGTATACGCGTATGCGGCCGCTTAATTAATCCAGCTTT
TGTTCCCTTTAGTGAGGGTTAATTGCGCGCTTGGCGTAATCATGGTCATAGCTGTTTCCTGTGTGAAATT
GTTATCCGCTCACAATTCCACACAACATACGAGCCGGAAGCATAAAGTGTAAAGCCTGGGGTGCCTAATG
AGTGAGCTAACTCACATTAATTGCGTTGCGCTCACTGCCCGCTTTCCAGTCGGGAAACCTGTCGTGCCAG
CTGCATTAATGAATCGGCCAACGCGCGGGGAGAGGCGGTTTGCGTATTGGGCGCTCTTCCGCTTCCTCGC
TCACTGACTCGCTGCGCTCGGTCGTTCGGCTGCGGCGAGCGGTATCAGCTCACTCAAAGGCGGTAATACG
GTT
